Addgene plasmid #243892: pUPD3_DTAGTRM_Stuffer15
Purpose: GoldenBraid2.0 Transcriptionally-inert stuffer part.
Depositing lab: Christophe Herman. Depositing organization: Baylor College of Medicine. Publication: GoldenBraid2.0 E. coli: a comprehensive and characterized toolkit for enterics. Cooke MB, Welch KT, Ramirez LD, Wen AX, Marciano DC, Herman C. Synth Biol (Oxf). 2025 Aug 14;10(1):ysaf015. doi: 10.1093/synbio/ysaf015. eCollection 2025. PubMed 40927394.
Backbone
  Vector backbone: pUPD3
  Vector type: Bacterial Expression
Growth in bacteria
  Bacterial resistance: Chloramphenicol, 25 μg/mL
  Growth temperature: 37°C
  Growth strain: DH5alpha
  Copy number: High Copy
Gene/Insert
  Gene/Insert name: Stuffer15
  Species: Synthetic
  Insert size (bp): 20
  Cloning method: Golden Gate
Terms and licenses: Academic/Nonprofit Terms; Industry Terms: Not Available to Industry
How to cite: pUPD3_DTAGTRM_Stuffer15 was a gift from Christophe Herman (Addgene plasmid # 243892 ; http://n2t.net/addgene:243892 ; RRID:Addgene_243892)
