[The description below was written by a language model from this plasmid's Addgene catalogue record and pLannotate feature annotations shown in this document.]
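Description:
pUPD3_DTAGTRM_Stuffer15 is a small (about 2.4 kb) level-0 part plasmid from a GoldenBraid2.0 toolkit adapted for E. coli and related enteric bacteria. It is built on the pUPD3 universal part domestication backbone, which is catalogued as a bacterial expression vector but here serves mainly as a storage and donor plasmid for a modular DNA part. The plasmid replicates at high copy from a ColE1/pUC-type origin and is selected with chloramphenicol, conferred by the cat gene under its native promoter. An f1 phage origin is also annotated, along with a short tet promoter fragment that appears to be backbone residue.

The payload is Stuffer15, a 20 bp synthetic sequence described as a transcriptionally inert stuffer part and installed by Golden Gate cloning. The insert is too short and non-standard to be picked up by automated annotation, so it does not appear in the feature table. It presumably lies in the cloning region flanked by the T7 and SP6 phage promoters, where only a small lacZα fragment remains, consistent with replacement of a lacZα screening cassette by the part. In the GoldenBraid system, such parts are released by type IIS restriction enzymes with defined overhangs and assembled in order into transcriptional units. A stuffer fills a grammar position that would otherwise hold a functional element, allowing assembly to proceed without adding promoter or other regulatory activity. The "DTAGTRM" portion of the name likely denotes the grammar position(s) the stuffer occupies, but the record does not define it, nor does it list the specific overhangs or enzyme sites.
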