Features (pLannotate 1.2.2; 8 found; start..end, strand, type, name):
     72..90      -  promoter       SP6 promoter: promoter for bacteriophage SP6 RNA polymerase
    237..825     -  rep_origin     ori: high-copy-number ColE1/pMB1/pBR322/pUC origin of replication
    940..1042    +  promoter       cat promoter: promoter of the E. coli cat gene encoding chloramphenicol acetyltransferase
   1043..1699    +  CDS            cat: CAT_ECOLX - Experimental evidence at protein level: Swiss-Prot protein existence level 1. This enzyme is an effector of chloramphenicol resistance in bacteria. From Escherichia coli. This protein is used as a marker in many commonly used cloning vectors, such as pACYC184.
   1787..1804    -  promoter       tet promoter (fragment): E. coli promoter for tetracycline efflux protein gene
   1815..2270    +  rep_origin     f1 ori (sequence partly withheld): f1 bacteriophage origin of replication; arrow indicates direction of (+) strand synthesis
   2289..2310    -  CDS            lacZα (fragment): LacZα fragment of β-galactosidase; lacZ fragment
   2313..2331    +  promoter       T7 promoter: promoter for bacteriophage T7 RNA polymerase
>Addgene plasmid #243892 | pUPD3_DTAGTRM_Stuffer15 | addgene full sequence | sequence record 488080 | Addgene NGS Result
GGTCTCGGCTTTTAGTTGACACGACCTCTAGCAGTCGAGACCACTCATCGCCCAATCACTAGTGAATTCG
TTCTATAGTGTCACCTAAATACCATAGAGCCGTTGGTCATAGCTGTTTCCTGTCCAGGCATCATGACACG
GTTATCCACAGAATCAGGGGATAACGCAGGAAAGAACATGTGAGCAAAAGGCCAGCAAAAGGCCAGGAAC
CGTAAAAAGGCCGCGTTGCTGGCGTTTTTCCATAGGCTCCGCCCCCCTGACGAGCATCACAAAAATCGAC
GCTCAAGTCAGAGGTGGCGAAACCCGACAGGACTATAAAGATACCAGGCGTTTCCCCCTGGAAGCTCCCT
CGTGCGCTCTCCTGTTCCGACCCTGCCGCTTACCGGATACCTGTCCGCCTTTCTCCCTTCGGGAAGCGTG
GCGCTTTCTCATAGCTCACGCTGTAGGTATCTCAGTTCGGTGTAGGTCGTTCGCTCCAAGCTGGGCTGTG
TGCACGAACCCCCCGTTCAGCCCGACCGCTGCGCCTTATCCGGTAACTATCGTCTTGAGTCCAACCCGGT
AAGACACGACTTATCGCCACTGGCAGCAGCCACTGGTAACAGGATTAGCAGAGCGAGGTATGTAGGCGGT
GCTACAGAGTTCTTGAAGTGGTGGCCTAACTACGGCTACACTAGAAGAACAGTATTTGGTATCTGCGCTC
TGCTGAAGCCAGTTACCTTCGGAAAAAGAGTTGGTAGCTCTTGATCCGGCAAACAAACCACCGCTGGTAG
CGGTGGTTTTTTTGTTTGCAAGCAGCAGATTACGCGCAGAAAAAAAGGATCTCAAGAAGATCCTTTGATC
TTTTCTACGGGGTCTGACGCTCAGTGGAACGAAAACTCACGTTAAGGGATTTTGGTCATGAGATTATCAA
AAAGGATCTTCACCTAGATCCTTTTGTGATGATCGGCACGTAAGAGGTTCCAACTTTCACCATAATGAAA
TAAGATCACTACCGGGCGTATTTTTTGAGTTATCGAGATTTTCAGGAGCTAAGGAAGCTAAAATGGAGAA
AAAAATCACTGGATATACCACCGTTGATATATCCCAATGGCATCGTAAAGAACATTTTGAGGCATTTCAG
TCAGTTGCTCAATGTACCTATAACCAGACCGTTCAGCTGGATATTACGGCCTTTTTAAAGACCGTAAAGA
AAAATAAGCACAAGTTTTATCCGGCCTTTATTCACATTCTTGCCCGCCTGATGAATGCTCATCCGGAATT
CCGTATGGCAATGAAAGACGGTGAGCTGGTGATATGGGATAGTGTTCACCCTTGTTACACCGTTTTCCAT
GAGCAAACTGAAACGTTTTCATCGCTCTGGAGTGAATACCACGACGATTTCCGGCAGTTTCTACACATAT
ATTCGCAAGATGTGGCGTGTTACGGTGAAAACCTGGCCTATTTCCCTAAAGGGTTTATTGAGAATATGTT
TTTCGTGTCAGCCAATCCCTGGGTGAGTTTCACCAGTTTTGATTTAAACGTGGCCAATATGGACAACTTC
TTCGCCCCCGTTTTCACCATGGGCAAATATTATACGCAAGGCGACAAGGTGCTGATGCCGCTGGCGATTC
AGGTTCATCATGCCGTTTGTGATGGCTTCCATGTCGGCAGAATGCTTAATGAATTACAACAGTACTGCGA
TGAGTGGCAGGGCGGGGCGTAATTTTTTTAAGGCAGTTATTGGTGCCCTTAAACGCCTGGTTGCTACGCC
TGAATAAGTGATAATAAGCGGATGAATGGCAGAAATTCGATGATAAGCTGTCAAACATGATGT
[125 nt withheld, positions 1814-1938]
C
[91 nt withheld, positions 1940-2030]
AGGGTGATGGTTCACGTAGTGGGCCAGCGCCCTGATAGACGGTTTTTCGCCCTTTGACGTTGGAGTCCAC
GTTCTTT
[37 nt withheld, positions 2108-2144]
ACCCTATCTCGGTCTATTCTTTTGATTTATAAGGGATTTTGCCGATTTCGGCCTATTGGTTAAAAAATGA
GCTGATTTAACAAAAATTTAACGCGAATTTTAACAAAATATTAACGCTTACAATTTTAACATTGTAGAAA
CGCATGTAAAACGACGGCCAGTGAATTGTAATACGACTCACTATAGGGTGAATTCCGCTTAGGACCTTAG
ATATTGATCTCAA
